>Addgene plasmid #229485 | JD150 | addgene full sequence | sequence record 455002 | Addgene NGS Result
TCTCGTCAGCTATCGTCAGCTTACCTTTTTGGCAGCGATCGCGGCTCCCGACATCTTGGACCATTAGCTC
CACAGGTATCTTCTTCCCTCTAGTGGTCATAACAGCAGCTTCAGCTACCTCTCAATTCAAAAAACCCCTC
AAGACCCGTTTAGAGGCCCCAAGGGGTTATGCTATCAATCGTTGCGTTACACACACAAAAAACCAACACA
CATCCATCTTCGATGGATAGCGATTTTATTATCTAACTGCTGATCGAGTGTAGCCAGATCTCGTGAGGCT
CCGGTGCCCGTCAGTGGGCAGAGCGCACATCGCCCACAGTCCCCGAGAAGTTGGGGGGAGGGGTCGGCAA
TTGAACCGGTGCCTAGAGAAGGTGGCGCGGGGTAAACTGGGAAAGTGATGTCGTGTACTGGCTCCGCCTT
TTTCCCGAGGGTGGGGGAGAACCGTATATAAGTGCACTAGTCGCCGTGAACGTTCTTTTTCGCAACGGGT
TTGCCGCCAGAACACAGGTAAGTGCCGTGTGTGGTTCCCGCGGGCCTGGCCTCTTTACGGGTTATGGCCC
TTGCGTGCCTTGAATTACTTCCACCTGGCTGCAGTACGTGATTCTTGATCCCGAGCTTCGGGTTGGAAGT
GGGTGGGAGAGTTCGTGGCCTTGCGCTTAAGGAGCCCCTTCGCCTCGTGCTTGAGTTGTGGCCTGGCCTG
GGCGCTGGGGCCGCCGCGTGCGAATCTGGTGGCACCTTCGCGCCTGTCTCGCTGCTTTCGATAAGTCTCT
AGCCATTTAAAATTTTTGATGACCTGCTGCGACGCTTTTTTTCTGGCAAGATAGTCTTGTAAATGCGGGC
CAAGATCAGCACACTGGTATTTCGGTTTTTGGGGCCGCGGGCGGCGACGGGGCCCGTGCGTCCCAGCGCA
CATGTTCGGCGAGGCGGGGCCTGCGAGCGCGGCCACCGAGAATCGGACGGGGGTAGTCTCAAGCTGCCCG
GCCTGCTCTGGTGCCTGGCCTCGCGCCGCCGTGTATCGCCCCGCCCTGGGCGGCAAGGCTGGCCCGGTCG
GCACCAGTTGCGTGAGCGGAAAGATGGCCGCTTCCCGGCCCTGCTGCAGGGAGCACAAAATGGAGGACGC
GGCGCTCGGGAGAGCGGGCGGGTGAGTCACCCACACAAAGGAAAAGGGCCTTTCCGTCCTCAGCCGTCGC
TTCATGTGACTCCACGGAGTACCGGGCGCCGTCCAGGCACCTCGATTAGTTCTCCAGCTTTTGGAGTACG
TCGTCTTTAGGTTGGGGGGAGGGGTTTTATGCGATGGAGTTTCCCCACACTGAGTGGGTGGAGACTGAAG
TTAGGCCAGCTTGGCACTTGATGTAATTCTCCTTGGAATTTGCCCTTTTTGAGTTTGGATCTTGGTTCAT
TCTCAAGCCTCAGACAGTGGTTCAAAGTTTTTTTCTTCCATTTCAGGTGTCGTGAAAACTACCCCTAAAA
GCCAAAAGATCTTTGTCGATCCTACCATCCACTCGACACACCCGCCAGCGGCCGCTGCCAAGCTTCCGAG
CTCTCGAATTCATCTTGGCTGAGGAATCTTCTAACAATTTAGAGCTTAAAAACGCCCACGAGGCGGAGAA
CGAAATATCCAGAGAGACGTTAGAAACGTTCAAAAACGTTCACCGGTAGGGCCACCATGGCACCCAAAAA
GAAGCTGCAGCTGCCGCCGCCACCCACGGACGAGGAGGAATACTGGGACAGTCAGGCAGAGGAGGTTTTG
GACGAGGAGGAGGAGGACATGATGGAAGACTGGGAGAGCCTAGACGAGGAAGCTTCCGAGGTCGAAGAGG
TGTCAGACGAAACACCGTCACCCTCGGTCGCATTCCCCTCGCCGGCGCCCCAGAAATCGGCAACCGGTTC
CAGCATGGCTACAACCTCCGCTCCTCAGGCGCCGCCGGCACTGCCCGTTCGCCGACCCAACCGTAGATGG
GACACCACTGGAACCAGGGCCGGTAAGTCCAAGCAGCCGCCGCCGTTAGCCCAAGAGCAACAACAGCGCC
AAGGCTACCGCTCATGGCGCGGGCACAAGAACGCCATAGTTGCTTGCTTGCAAGACTGTGGGGGCAACAT
CTCCTTCGCCCGCCGCTTTCTTCTCTACCATCACGGCGTGGCCTTCCCCCGTAACATCCTGCATTACTAC
CGTCATCTCTACAGCCCATACTGCACCGGCGGCAGCGGCAGCAACAGCAGCGGCCACACAGAAGCAAAGG
CGACCGGATAGCAAGACTCTGACAAAGCCCAAGAAATCCACAGCGGCGGCAGCAGCAGGAGGAGGAGCGC
TGCGTCTGGCGCCCAACGAACCCGTATCGACCCGCGAGCTTAGAAACAGGATTTTTCCCACTCTGTATGC
TATATTTCAACAGAGCAGGGGCCAAGAACAAGAGCTGAAAATAAAAAACAGGTCTCTGCGATCCCTCACC
CGCAGCTGCCTGTATCACAAAAGCGAAGATCAGCTTCGGCGCACGCTGGAAGACGCGGAGGCTCTCTTCA
GTAAATACTGCGCGCTGACTCTTAAGGACTAGGCTAGCTTGACTGACTGAGATACAGCGTACCTTCAGCT
CACAGACATGATAAGATACATTGATGAGTTTGGACAAACCACAACTAGAATGCAGTGAAAAAAATGCTTT
ATTTGTGAAATTTGTGATGCTATTGCTTTATTTGTAACCATTATAAGCTGCAATAAACAAGTTAGGAATG
GCCATAGAGCCCACCGCATCCCCAGCATGCCTGCTATTGTGTTCCCAATCCTCCCCCTTGCTGTCCTGCC
CCACCCCACCCCCCAGAATAGAATGACACCTACTCAGACAATGCGATGCAATTTCCTCATTTTATTAGGA
AAGGACAGTGGGAGTGGCACCTTCCAGGGTCAAGGAAGGCACGGGGGAGGGGCAAACAACAGATGGCTGG
CAACTAGAAGGCACAGTAAAATAGATAAATGGCATCTTGCCGTCTGCGCCGTTTAAAAATCAAAGGGGTT
CTGCCGCGCATCGCTATGCGCCACTGGCAGGGACACGTTGCGATACTGGTGTTTAGTGCTCCACTTAAAC
TCAGGCACAACCATCCGCGGCAGCTCGGTGAAGTTTTCACTCCACAGGCTGCGCACCATCACCAACGCGT
TTAGCAGGTCGGGCGCCGATATCTTGAAGTCGCAGTTGGGGCCTCCGCCCTGCGCGCGCGAGTTGCGATA
CACAGGGTTGCAGCACTGGAACACTATCAGCGCCGGGTGGTGCACGCTGGCCAGCACGCTCTTGTCGGAG
ATCAGATCCGCGTCCAGGTCCTCCGCGTTGCTCAGGGCGAACGGAGTCAACTTTGGTAGCTGCCTTCCCA
AAAAGGGTGCATGCCCAGGCTTTGAGTTGCACTCGCACCGTAGTGGCATCAGAAGGTGACCGTGCCCGGT
CTGGGCGTTAGGATACAGCGCCTGCATGAAAGCCTTGATCTGCTTAAAAGCCACCTGAGCCTTTGCGCCT
TCAGAGAAGAACATGCCGCAAGACTTGCCGGAAAACTGATTGGCCGGACAGGCCGCGTCATGCACGCAGC
ACCTTGCGTCGGTGTTGGAGATCTGCACCACATTTCGGCCCCACCGGTTCTTCACGATCTTGGCCTTGCT
AGACTGCTCCTTCAGCGCGCGCTGCCCGTTTTCGCTCGTCACATCCATTTCAATCACGTGCTCCTTATTT
ATCATAATGCTCCCGTGTAGACACTTAAGCTCGCCTTCGATCTCAGCGCAGCGGTGCAGCCACAACGCGC
AGCCCGTGGGCTCGTGGTGCTTGTAGGTTACCTCTGCAAACGACTGCAGGTACGCCTGCAGGAATCGCCC
CATCATCGTCACAAAGGTCTTGTTGCTGGTGAAGGTCAGCTGCAACCCGCGGTGCTCCTCGTTTAGCCAG
GTCTTGCATACGGCCGCCAGAGCTTCCACTTGGTCAGGCAGTAGCTTGAAGTTTGCCTTTAGATCGTTAT
CCACGTGGTACTTGTCCATCAACGCGCGCGCAGCCTCCATGCCCTTCTCCCACGCAGACACGATCGGCAG
GCTCAGCGGGTTTATCACCGTGCTTTCACTTTCCGCTTCACTGGACTCTTCCTTTTCCTCTTGCGTCCGC
ATACCCCGCGCCACTGGGTCGTCCTCATTCAGCCGCCGCACCGTGCGCTTACCTCCCTTGCCGTGCTTGA
TTAGCACCGGTGGGTTGCTGAAACCCACCATTTGTAGCGCCACATCTTCTCTTTCTTCCTCGCTGTCCAC
GATCACCTCTGGGGATGGCGGGCGCTCGGGCTTGGGAGAGGGGCGCTTCTTTTTCTTTTTGGACGCAATG
GCCAAATCCGCCGTCGAGGTCGATGGCCGCGGGCTGGGTGTGCGCGGCACCAGCGCATCTTGTGACGAGT
CCTCTTCGTCCTCGGACTCGAGCCGCCGCCTCAGCCGCTTTTTTGGGGGCGCGCGGGGAGGCGGCGGCGA
CGGCGACGGGGACGACACGTCCTCCATGGTTGGTGGACGTCGCGCCGCACCGCGTCCGCGCTCGGGGGTG
GTTTCGCGCTGCTCCTCTTCCCGACTGGCCATGCTGGCGGTACCTTCCTTCTCCTGATATCGCCTCGCTC
GACGAAGTGCCAAAAATCTTTGAGGGTCTTGGACGCGACGAGAAACGCGCGGCAAACGCTCCGCAGCTGC
CTGTATCACAACCTAGGTCTGAGCTCTGCTTATATAGACCTCCCACCGTACACGCCTACCGCCCATTTGC
GTCAATGGGGCGGAGTTGTTACGACATTTTGGAAAGTCCCGTTGATTTTGGTGCCAAAACAAACTCCCAT
TGACGTCAATGGGGTGGAGACTTGGAAATCCCCGTGAGTCAAACCGCTATCCACGCCCATTGATGTACTG
CCAAAACCGCATCACCATGGTAATAGCGATGACTAATACGTAGATGTACTGCCAAGTAGGAAAGTCCCAT
AAGGTCATGTACTGGGCATAATGCCAGGCGGGCCATTTACCGTCATTGACGTCAATAGGGGGCGTACTTG
GCATATGATACACTTGATGTACTGCCAAGTGGGCAGTTTACCGTAAATACTCCACCCATTGACGTCAATG
GAAAGTCCCTATTGGCGTTACTATGGGAACATACGTCATTATTGACGTCAATGGGCGGGGGTCGTTGGGC
GGTCAGCCAGGCGGGCCATTTACCGTAAGTTATGTAACGCTCCGTACCAGCTCCATGGTCGGGACGCTCT
GGCCGGTGAGGCGTGCGCAGTCGTTGACGCTCTAGACCGTGCAAAAGGAGAGCCTGTAAGCGGGCACTCT
TCCGTGGTCTGGTGGATAAATTCGCAAGGGTATCATGGCGGACGACCGGGGTTCGAACCCCGGATCCGGC
CGTCCGCCGTGATCCATGCGGTTACCGCCCGCGTGTCGAACCCAGGTGTGCGACGTCAGACAACGGGGGA
GCGCTCCTTTTGGCTTCCTTCCAGGCGCGGCGGCTGCTGCGCTAGCTTTTTTGGCCACTGGCCGCGCGCG
GCGTAAGCGGTTAGGCTGAGAATCGTTTGTGTTATGTTTCAACGTGTTTATTTTTCAATTGCAGAAAATT
TCAAGTCATTTTTCATTCAGTAGTATAGCCCCACCACCACATAGCTTATACAGATCACCGTACCTTAATC
AAACTCACAGAACCCTAGTATTCAACCTGCCACCTCCCTCCCAACACACAGAGTACACAGTCCTTTCTCC
CCGGCTGGCCTTAAAAAGCATCATATCATGGGTAACAGACATATTCTTAGGTGTTATATTCCACACGGTT
TCCTGTCGAGCCAAACGCTCATCAGTGATATTAATAAACTCCCCGGGCAGCTCACTTAAGTTCATGTCGC
TGTCCAGCTGCTGAGCCACAGGCTGCTGTCCAACTTGCGGTTGCTTAACGGGCGGCGAAGGAGAAGTCCA
CGCCTACATGGGGGTAGAGTCATAATCGTGCATCAGGATAGGGCGGTGGTGCTGCAGCAGCGCGCGAATA
AACTGCTGCCGCCGCCGCTCCGTCCTGCAGGAATACAACATGGCAGTGGTCTCCTCAGCGATGATTCGCA
CCGCCCGCAGCATGAGCCGCCTTGTCCTCCGGGCACAGCAGCGCACCCTGATCTCACTTAAATCAGCACA
GTAACTGCAGCACAGCACCACAATATTGTTCAAAATCCCACAGTGCAAGGCGCTGTATCCAAAGCTCATG
GCGGGGACCACAGAACCCACGTGGCCATCATACCACAAGCGCAGGTAGATTAAGTGGCGACCCCTCATAA
ACACGCTGGACATAAACATTACCTCTTTTGGCATGTTGTAATTCACCACCTCCCGGTACCATATAAACCT
CTGATTAAACATGGCGCCATCCACCACCATCCTAAACCAGCTGGCCAAAACCTGCCCGCCGGCTATGCAC
TGCAGGGAACCGGGACTGGAACAATGACAGTGGAGAGCCCAGGACTCGTAACCATGGATCATCATGCTCG
TCATGATATCAATGTTGGCACAACACAGGCACACGTGCATACACTTCCTCAGGATTACAAGCTCCTCCCG
CGTCAGAACCATATCCCAGGGAACAACCCATTCCTGAATCAGCGTAAATCCCACACTGCAGGGGAGACCT
CGCACGTAACTCACGTTGTGCATTGTCAAAGTGTTACATTCGGGCAGCAGCGGATGATCCTCCAGTATGG
TAGCGCGGGTCTCTGTCTCAAAAGGAGGTAGGCGATCCCTACTGTACGGAGTGCGCCGAGACAACCGAGA
TCGTGTTGGTCGTAGTGTCATGCCAAATGGAACGCCGGACGTAGTCATATTTCCAGTAAAAAAACCTATT
AAAAAACACCACTCGACACGGCACCAGCTCAATCAGTCACAGTGAGCTCTGCTTATATAGACCTCCCACC
GTACACGCCTACCGCCCATTTGCGTCAATGGGGCGGAGTTGTTACGACATTTTGGAAAGTCCCGTTGATT
TTGGTGCCAAAACAAACTCCCATTGACGTCAATGGGGTGGAGACTTGGAAATCCCCGTGAGTCAAACCGC
TATCCACGCCCATTGATGTACTGCCAAAACCGCATCACCATGGTAATAGCGATGACTAATACGTAGATGT
ACTGCCAAGTAGGAAAGTCCCATAAGGTCATGTACTGGGCATAATGCCAGGCGGGCCATTTACCGTCATT
GACGTCAATAGGGGGCGTACTTGGCATATGATACACTTGATGTACTGCCAAGTGGGCAGTTTACCGTAAA
TACTCCACCCATTGACGTCAATGGAAAGTCCCTATTGGCGTTACTATGGGAACATACGTCATTATTGACG
TCAATGGGCGGGGGTCGTTGGGCGGTCAGCCAGGCGGGCCATTTACCGTAAGTTATGTAACGCTCCCGTC
AACAACAACAATTGCATTCATTTTATGTTTCAGGTTCAGGGGGAGGTGTGGGAGGTTTTTTAAAGCAAGT
AAAACCTCTACAAATGTGGTATTGGCCCATCTCTATCGGTATCGTAGCATAACCCCTTGGGGCCTCTAAA
CGGGTCTTGAGGGGTTTTTTGTGCCCCTCGGGCCGGATTGCTATCTACCGGCATTGGCGCAGAAAAAAAT
GCCTGATGCGACGCTGCGCGTCTTATACTCCCACATATGCCAGATTCAGCAACGGATACGGCTTCCCCAA
CTTGCCCACTTCCATACGTGTCCTCCTTACCAGAAATTTATCCTTAAGGTCGTCAGCTATCCTGCAGGCG
ATCTCTCGATTTCGATCAAGACATTCCTTTAATGGTCTTTTCTGGACACCACTAGGGGTCAGAAGTAGTT
CATCAAACTTTCTTCCCTCCCTAATCTCATTGGTTACCTTGGGCTATCGAAACTTAATTAACCAGTCAAG
TCAGCTACTTGGCGAGATCGACTTGTCTGGGTTTCGACTACGCTCAGAATTGCGTCAGTCAAGTTCGATC
TGGTCCTTGCTATTGCACCCGTTCTCCGATTACGAGTTTCATTTAAATCATGTGAGCAAAAGGCCAGCAA
AAGGCCAGGAACCGTAAAAAGGCCGCGTTGCTGGCGTTTTTCCATAGGCTCCGCCCCCCTGACGAGCATC
ACAAAAATCGACGCTCAAGTCAGAGGTGGCGAAACCCGACAGGACTATAAAGATACCAGGCGTTTCCCCC
TGGAAGCTCCCTCGTGCGCTCTCCTGTTCCGACCCTGCCGCTTACCGGATACCTGTCCGCCTTTCTCCCT
TCGGGAAGCGTGGCGCTTTCTCATAGCTCACGCTGTAGGTATCTCAGTTCGGTGTAGGTCGTTCGCTCCA
AGCTGGGCTGTGTGCACGAACCCCCCGTTCAGCCCGACCGCTGCGCCTTATCCGGTAACTATCGTCTTGA
GTCCAACCCGGTAAGACACGACTTATCGCCACTGGCAGCAGCCACTGGTAACAGGATTAGCAGAGCGAGG
TATGTAGGCGGTGCTACAGAGTTCTTGAAGTGGTGGCCTAACTACGGCTACACTAGAAGAACAGTATTTG
GTATCTGCGCTCTGCTGAAGCCAGTTACCTTCGGAAAAAGAGTTGGTAGCTCTTGATCCGGCAAACAAAC
CACCGCTGGTAGCGGTGGTTTTTTTGTTTGCAAGCAGCAGATTACGCGCAGAAAAAAAGGATCTCAAGAA
GATCCTTTGATCTTTTCTACGGGGTCTGACGCTCAGTGGAACGAAAACTCACGTTAAGGGATTTTGGTCA
TGAGATTATCAAAAAGGATCTTCACCTAGATCCTTTTAAATTAAAAATGAAGTTTTAAATCAATCTAAAG
TATATATGAGTAAACTTGGTCTGACAGTTACCAATGCTTAATCAGTGAGGCACCTATCTCAGCGATCTGT
CTATTTCGTTCATCCATAGTTGCATTTAAATTTCCGAACTCTCCAAGGCCCTCGTCGGAAAATCTTCAAA
CCTTTCGTCCGATCCATCTTGCAGGCTACCTCTCGAACGAACTATCGCAAGTCTCTTGGCCGGCCTTGCG
CCTTGGCTATTGCTTGGCAGCGCCTATCGCCAGGTATTACTCCAATCCCGAATATCCGAGATCGGGATCA
CCCGAGAGAAGTTCAACCTACATCCTCAATCCCGATCTATCCGAGATCCGAGGAATATCGAAATCGGGGC
GCGCCTGGTGTACCGAGAACGATCCTCTCAGTGCGAGTCTCGACGATCCATATCGTTGCTTGGCAGTCAG
CCAGTCGGAATCCAGCTTGGGACCCAGGAAGTCCAATCGTCAGATATTGTACTCAAGCCTGGTCACGGCA
GCGTACCGATCTGTTTAAACCTAGATATTGATAGTCTGATCGGTCAACGTATAATCGAGTCCTAGCTTTT
GCAAACATCTATCAAGAGACAGGATCAGCAGGAGGCTTTCGCATGAGTATTCAACATTTCCGTGTCGCCC
TTATTCCCTTTTTTGCGGCATTTTGCCTTCCTGTTTTTGCTCACCCAGAAACGCTGGTGAAAGTAAAAGA
TGCTGAAGATCAGTTGGGTGCGCGAGTGGGTTACATCGAACTGGATCTCAACAGCGGTAAGATCCTTGAG
AGTTTTCGCCCCGAAGAACGCTTTCCAATGATGAGCACTTTTAAAGTTCTGCTATGTGGCGCGGTATTAT
CCCGTATTGACGCCGGGCAAGAGCAACTCGGTCGCCGCATACACTATTCTCAGAATGACTTGGTTGAGTA
TTCACCAGTCACAGAAAAGCATCTTACGGATGGCATGACAGTAAGAGAATTATGCAGTGCTGCCATAACC
ATGAGTGATAACACTGCGGCCAACTTACTTCTGACAACGATTGGAGGACCGAAGGAGCTAACCGCTTTTT
TGCACAACATGGGGGATCATGTAACTCGCCTTGATCGTTGGGAACCGGAGCTGAATGAAGCCATACCAAA
CGACGAGCGTGACACCACGATGCCTGTAGCAATGGCAACAACCTTGCGTAAACTATTAACTGGCGAACTA
CTTACTCTAGCTTCCCGGCAACAGTTGATAGACTGGATGGAGGCGGATAAAGTTGCAGGACCACTTCTGC
GCTCGGCCCTTCCGGCTGGCTGGTTTATTGCTGATAAATCTGGAGCCGGTGAGCGTGGGTCTCGCGGTAT
CATTGCAGCACTGGGGCCAGATGGTAAGCCCTCCCGTATCGTAGTTATCTACACGACGGGGAGTCAGGCA
ACTATGGATGAACGAAATAGACAGATCGCTGAGATAGGTGCCTCACTGATTAAGCATTGGTAACCGATTC
TAGGTGCATTGGCGCAGAAAAAAATGCCTGATGCGACGCTGCGCGTCTTATACTCCCACATATGCCAGAT
TCAGCAACGGATACGGCTTCCCCAACTTGCCCACTTCCATACGTGTCCTCCTTACCAGAAATTTATCCTT
AAGATCCCGAATCGTTTAAACTCGACTCTGGCTCTATCGAATCTCCGTCGTTTCGAGCTTACGCGAACAG
CCGTGGCGCTCATTTGCTCGTCGGGCATCGAA
Features (pLannotate 1.2.2; 25 found; start..end, strand, type, name):
     52..123     +  misc_feature   5' β-globin insulator: insulator upstream of the human β-globin locus (Farrell et al., 2002)
    128..174     -  terminator     T7 terminator: transcription terminator for bacteriophage T7 RNA polymerase
    192..240     -  polyA_signal   poly(A) signal: synthetic polyadenylation signal
    277..1455    +  promoter       EF-1α promoter: strong constitutive promoter for human elongation factor EF-1α
   1667..2248    +  CDS            PKG2_ADE05: Experimental evidence at protein level: Swiss-Prot protein existence level 1. Component of the packaging machinery which encapsidates the viral DNA into preformed capsids and transcriptional activator of the viral major late promoter (MLP). Binds, along with packaging proteins 1 and 3, to the specific packaging sequence on the left end of viral genomic DNA and plays an active role in packaging of the viral genome into preformed capsids. Specifically binds to the 5'-TTTG-3' nucleotides of the repeats making up the packaging sequence. Forms a transcription factor called DEF-A through cooperative
   2250..2549    +  CDS            SF33K_ADE41 (fragment): Experimental evidence at transcript level: Swiss-Prot protein existence level 2. Probably functions as the small terminase that is part of the molecular motor that translocates genomic DNA in empty capsid during DNA packaging. This motor is located at a unique vertex and comprises at least the IVa2 ATPase, the small terminase 33K and probably a portal. Forms a ring-like structure of about 17 nm in which genomic DNA is translocated into the capsid. Stimulates IVa2 ATPase activity in the presence of the viral genome. Once the DNA is packaged, the terminase detaches: the 33K protein is present in
   2602..2723    -  polyA_signal   SV40 poly(A) signal: SV40 polyadenylation signal
   2845..2956    -  polyA_signal   bGH poly(A) signal: bovine growth hormone polyadenylation signal
   2996..4582    -  CDS            DBP: DNB2_ADE02 - Experimental evidence at protein level: Swiss-Prot protein existence level 1. Plays a role in the elongation phase of viral strand displacement replication by unwinding the template in an ATP- independent fashion, employing its capacity to form multimers. Also enhances the rate of initiation. Released from template upon second strand synthesis. Assembles in complex with viral pTP, viral pol, host NFIA and host POU2F1/OCT1 on viral origin of replication. Covers the whole ssDNA genome during synthesis. The complementary strand synthesis induces its release from DNA template. May inh
   4603..4713    +  CDS            L4 (fragment): SHUT_ADE02 - Experimental evidence at protein level: Swiss-Prot protein existence level 1. Protein that inhibits host translation while promoting late viral translation by ribosome shunting. Blocks host cap-dependent translation by binding to eIF4G, displacing MKNK1 from cap initiation complexes and preventing EIF4E phosphorylation. Binds to the tripartite leader sequence of viral late mRNAs and recruits host eIF4G, PABPC1/poly-A binding protein and 40S ribosomes subunits on viral mRNAs, allowing ribosome shunting and efficient translation of late viral mRNAs even though conventional translati
   4712..4915    -  promoter       CMV promoter: human cytomegalovirus (CMV) immediate early promoter
   4916..5219    -  enhancer       CMV enhancer: human cytomegalovirus immediate early enhancer
   5312..5468    +  ncRNA          VA: Accession: RF00102 - VA RNA
   5678..5755    -  CDS            E417_ADE03: Protein predicted: Swiss-Prot protein existence level 4. From Human adenovirus B serotype 3 (HAdV-3) (Human adenovirus 3).
   5957..6838    -  CDS            E434_ADE02: Experimental evidence at protein level: Swiss-Prot protein existence level 1. Plays a major role to prevent cellular inhibition of viral genome replication by nuclear bodies. Assembles an SCF-like E3 ubiquitin ligase complex based on the cellular proteins ELOB, ELOC, CUL5 and RBX1, in cooperation with viral E1B-55K. This viral RING-type ligase ubiquitinates cellular substrates prior to proteasomal degradation: p53/TP53, LIG4, MRE11-RAD50-NBS1 (MRN) complex, ITGA3, DAXX and BLM. From Human adenovirus C serotype 2 (HAdV-2) (Human adenovirus 2).
   6905..7108    -  promoter       CMV promoter: human cytomegalovirus (CMV) immediate early promoter
   7109..7412    -  enhancer       CMV enhancer: human cytomegalovirus immediate early enhancer
   7443..7512    -  CDS            large T antigen (fragment): large T antigen from SV40 (simian virus 40)
   7535..7581    +  terminator     T7 terminator: transcription terminator for bacteriophage T7 RNA polymerase
   7611..7747    +  terminator     rrnG terminator: transcription terminator from the E. coli ribosomal RNA rrnG operon (Albrechtsen et al., 1991)
   7792..7863    +  misc_feature   3' β-globin insulator: insulator downstream of the human β-globin locus (Farrell et al., 2002)
   8089..8677    -  rep_origin     ori: high-copy-number ColE1/pMB1/pBR322/pUC origin of replication
   8849..8913    -  CDS            bla(M) (fragment): β-lactamase lacking the signal sequence; bla(M); allows cytosolic expression of β-lactamase
   9423..10283   +  CDS            AmpR: β-lactamase; bla; confers resistance to ampicillin, carbenicillin, and related antibiotics
  10296..10432   +  terminator     rrnG terminator: transcription terminator from the E. coli ribosomal RNA rrnG operon (Albrechtsen et al., 1991)
