[The description below was written by a language model from this plasmid's Addgene catalogue record and pLannotate feature annotations shown in this document.]
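Description:
JD150 is a minimized adenoviral helper plasmid for recombinant AAV production in mammalian cells, built by Gibson assembly on the Twist Bioscience pTwist high-copy backbone. It is propagated in E. coli through a ColE1/pUC-type high-copy origin and selected with ampicillin via the AmpR β-lactamase gene. The full sequenced record is about 10.5 kb. The annotated bacterial elements are flanked by rrnG and T7 transcription terminators, and short β-globin insulator elements bracket the eukaryotic payload.

The synthetic insert supplies four adenoviral helper functions as separate expression units rather than as a contiguous adenovirus genome fragment. An EF-1α promoter drives the L4-22k/33k region, annotated as the adenovirus 5 packaging protein 2 followed by a 33K-like fragment, and is followed by an SV40 polyadenylation signal. In the opposite orientation, a CMV enhancer/promoter drives E2A, the single-stranded DNA-binding protein (DBP), terminated by a bGH poly(A) signal. A second CMV enhancer/promoter drives E4orf6 (the E4 34K protein), which cooperates with E1B-55K in an E3 ubiquitin ligase complex. VA RNA I sits between these two cassettes under its own wild-type promoter, as is typical for this small noncoding RNA. A few short annotated fragments (L4 shutoff protein, an E4 ORF, SV40 large T antigen) appear to be residual or overlapping sequence rather than intended products.

The plasmid is intended to provide helper functions alongside AAV rep/cap and ITR-flanked transgene plasmids. The associated work used HEK293 cells to define which adenoviral genes are sufficient for AAV production. E1 genes are not annotated on this plasmid.
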