Addgene plasmid #229485: JD150
Purpose: Adenoviral helper plasmid containing E2A, VA RNA I, E4orf6 and L4-22k genes
Depositing lab: Nerea Zabaleta. Depositing organization: Schepens Eye Research Institute. Publication: E2A, VA RNA I, and L4-22k adenoviral helper genes are sufficient for AAV production in HEK293 cells. Doshi J, Couto E, Staiti J, Vandenberghe LH, Zabaleta N. Mol Ther Methods Clin Dev. 2024 Nov 13;32(4):101376. doi: 10.1016/j.omtm.2024.101376. eCollection 2024 Dec 12. PubMed 39670178.
Backbone
  Vector backbone: pTwist high copy
  Backbone manufacturer: Twist Bioscience
  Backbone size w/o insert (bp): 5835
  Vector type: Mammalian Expression, Adenoviral, AAV
Growth in bacteria
  Bacterial resistance: Ampicillin, 100 μg/mL
  Growth temperature: 37°C
  Growth strain: NEB Stable
  Copy number: High Copy
Gene/Insert
  Gene/Insert name: E2A, VA RNA I, E4orf6, L4-22k/33k
  Species: Synthetic
  Insert size (bp): 4797
  Promoter: CMV (E2A, E4orf6), Ef1a (L4-22k) and wt promoter (VA RNA I)
  Cloning method: Gibson Cloning
Terms and licenses: Academic/Nonprofit Terms; Industry Terms: Not Available to Industry
Depositor comments: 5' Cloning Site: HpaI (Destroyed), 3' Cloning Site: HpaI (Destroyed)
How to cite: JD150 was a gift from Nerea Zabaleta (Addgene plasmid # 229485 ; http://n2t.net/addgene:229485 ; RRID:Addgene_229485)
